Addgene plasmid #228911: pJCX3-ACTG2_R257C
Purpose: Expresses mutant R257C smooth muscle actin gamma-2 in human cells
Depositing lab: Roberto Dominguez. Depositing organization: University of Pennsylvania.
Backbone
  Vector backbone: pJC
  Backbone size w/o insert (bp): 4700
  Total vector size (bp): 5800
  Vector type: Mammalian Expression, Bacterial Expression
Growth in bacteria
  Bacterial resistance: Kanamycin, 50 μg/mL
  Growth temperature: 37°C
  Growth strain: NEB Stable
  Copy number: High Copy
Gene/Insert
  Gene/Insert name: Actin gamma 2, smooth muscle (alt name: ACTG2)
  Species: H. sapiens (human); Human
  Insert size (bp): 1120
  Mutation: R257C
  GenBank ID: NM_001615.4 NM_001615.4
  Entrez Gene: ACTG2 (a.k.a. ACT, ACTA3, ACTE, ACTL3, ACTSG, MMIHS5, VSCM, VSCM1)
  Promoter: CMV
  Tag / fusion protein: HIS-FLAG-TEV (N terminal on insert)
  Cloning method: Other
  Sequencing primers: 5′ TAGGCGTGTACGGTGGG
Terms and licenses: Academic/Nonprofit Terms; Industry Terms: Not Available to Industry
How to cite: pJCX3-ACTG2_R257C was a gift from Roberto Dominguez (Addgene plasmid # 228911 ; http://n2t.net/addgene:228911 ; RRID:Addgene_228911)
