[The description below was written by a language model from this plasmid's Addgene catalogue record and pLannotate feature annotations shown in this document.]
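Description:
pJCX3-ACTG2_R257C is a roughly 5.8 kb plasmid built on the pJC backbone for expressing a mutant form of human smooth muscle gamma-2 actin (ACTG2) in human cells. The catalogue lists it as both a mammalian and a bacterial expression vector. It is propagated in E. coli from a high-copy ColE1/pUC-type origin and selected with kanamycin. The resistance marker is a Tn5 NeoR/KanR (aminoglycoside phosphotransferase) gene placed behind tandem bacterial (AmpR/bla) and SV40 early promoters and followed by an HSV TK polyadenylation signal. This arrangement lets the same gene confer kanamycin resistance in bacteria and, in principle, G418 resistance in mammalian cells. An f1 origin is also present, along with short annotated fragments of a ble gene and a bGH poly(A) signal that appear to be backbone remnants.

The expression cassette uses the human CMV immediate-early enhancer and promoter to drive the ACTG2 coding sequence of about 1.1 kb, which carries the R257C substitution. The automated annotation matched this ORF to the highly conserved chicken orthologue, but the catalogue gives the species as human. The insert is fused at its N terminus to a His-FLAG-TEV module. Only the FLAG epitope was picked up in the feature table. This module allows affinity purification and detection, and the TEV protease site allows the tags to be removed. Downstream lie a small fragment of a T7 gene 10-derived solubility tag and a T7 terminator, followed by a WPRE, which enhances transcript stability and expression, and an SV40 poly(A) signal. The design suits production and purification of the mutant actin from human cells, although the record does not describe specific downstream applications.
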