Features (pLannotate 1.2.2; 16 found; start..end, strand, type, name):
    549..852     +  enhancer       CMV enhancer: human cytomegalovirus immediate early enhancer
    853..1056    +  promoter       CMV promoter: human cytomegalovirus (CMV) immediate early promoter
   1133..1156    +  CDS            FLAG: FLAG® epitope tag, followed by an enterokinase cleavage site
   1190..2302    +  CDS            ACTG2: ACTH_CHICK - Also known as ACTA3, ACTSG. Experimental evidence at protein level: Swiss-Prot protein existence level 1. Actins are highly conserved proteins that are involved in various types of cell motility and are ubiquitously expressed in all eukaryotic cells. From Gallus gallus (Chicken).
   2313..2362    +  CDS            SET1 (fragment): solubility-enhancement tag derived from T7 phage gene 10B
   2370..2417    +  terminator     T7 terminator: transcription terminator for bacteriophage T7 RNA polymerase
   2465..3053    +  misc_feature   WPRE: woodchuck hepatitis virus posttranscriptional regulatory element
   3070..3191    +  polyA_signal   SV40 poly(A) signal: SV40 polyadenylation signal
   3225..3653    -  rep_origin     f1 ori (sequence partly withheld): f1 bacteriophage origin of replication; arrow indicates direction of (+) strand synthesis
   3680..3784    +  promoter       AmpR promoter: bla
   3786..4143    +  promoter       SV40 promoter: SV40 enhancer and early promoter
   4178..4972    +  CDS            NeoR/KanR: aminoglycoside phosphotransferase from Tn5; aph(3')-II (or nptII); confers resistance to neomycin, kanamycin, and G418 (Geneticin®)
   4993..5145    +  CDS            ble (fragment): BLE_KLEPN - Experimental evidence at protein level: Swiss-Prot protein existence level 1. Binding protein with a strong affinity to the bleomycin family of antibiotics. Binds to CL990; an antimitotic-antibiotic compound. From Klebsiella pneumoniae.
   5204..5251    +  polyA_signal   HSV TK poly(A) signal: herpes simplex virus thymidine kinase polyadenylation signal (Cole and Stacy, 1985)
   5342..5358    -  polyA_signal   bGH poly(A) signal (fragment): bovine growth hormone polyadenylation signal
   5580..374     +  rep_origin     ori (across the origin): high-copy-number ColE1/pMB1/pBR322/pUC origin of replication
>Addgene plasmid #228911 | pJCX3-ACTG2_R257C | addgene full sequence | sequence record 457665 | Addgene NGS Result
TGCTAATCCTGTTACCAGTGGCTGCTGCCAGTGGCGATAAGTCGTGTCTTACCGGGTTGGACTCAAGACG
ATAGTTACCGGATAAGGCGCAGCGGTCGGGCTGAACGGGGGGTTCGTGCACACAGCCCAGCTTGGAGCGA
ACGACCTACACCGAACTGAGATACCTACAGCGTGAGCTATGAGAAAGCGCCACGCTTCCCGAAGGGAGAA
AGGCGGACAGGTATCCGGTAAGCGGCAGGGTCGGAACAGGAGAGCGCACGAGGGAGCTTCCAGGGGGAAA
CGCCTGGTATCTTTATAGTCCTGTCGGGTTTCGCCACCTCTGACTTGAGCGTCGATTTTTGTGATGCTCG
TCAGGGGGGCGGAGCCTATGGAAAAACGCCAGCAACGCGGCCTTTTTACGGTTCCTGGCCTTTTGCTGGC
CTTTTGCTCACATGTTCTTTCCTGCGTTATCCCCTGATTCTGTGGATAACCGTATTACCGCCATGCATTA
GTTATTAATAGTAATCAATTACGGGGTCATTAGTTCATAGCCCATATATGGAGTTCCGCGTTACATAACT
TACGGTAAATGGCCCGCCTGGCTGACCGCCCAACGACCCCCGCCCATTGACGTCAATAATGACGTATGTT
CCCATAGTAACGCCAATAGGGACTTTCCATTGACGTCAATGGGTGGAGTATTTACGGTAAACTGCCCACT
TGGCAGTACATCAAGTGTATCATATGCCAAGTACGCCCCCTATTGACGTCAATGACGGTAAATGGCCCGC
CTGGCATTATGCCCAGTACATGACCTTATGGGACTTTCCTACTTGGCAGTACATCTACGTATTAGTCATC
GCTATTACCATGGTGATGCGGTTTTGGCAGTACATCAATGGGCGTGGATAGCGGTTTGACTCACGGGGAT
TTCCAAGTCTCCACCCCATTGACGTCAATGGGAGTTTGTTTTGGCACCAAAATCAACGGGACTTTCCAAA
ATGTCGTAACAACTCCGCCCCATTGACGCAAATGGGCGGTAGGCGTGTACGGTGGGAGGTCTATATAAGC
AGAGCTGGTTTAGTGAACCGTCAGATCCGCTAGCTCGCGAGTCGACGCCACCATGGCGCATCACCATCAT
CACCACAGTGGAGATTACAAGGATGACGATGACAAGACTAGTGAGAACCTGTATTTCCAGGAAGAGGAGA
CCACCGCGCTCGTGTGTGACAATGGCTCTGGCCTGTGCAAGGCAGGCTTCGCAGGAGATGATGCCCCCCG
GGCTGTCTTCCCCTCCATTGTGGGCCGCCCTCGCCACCAGGGTGTGATGGTGGGAATGGGCCAGAAAGAC
AGCTATGTGGGGGATGAGGCTCAGAGCAAGCGAGGGATCCTAACTCTCAAATACCCCATTGAACACGGCA
TCATCACCAACTGGGATGACATGGAGAAGATCTGGCACCACTCCTTCTACAATGAGCTGCGTGTAGCACC
TGAAGAGCACCCCACCCTGCTCACAGAGGCTCCCCTAAATCCCAAGGCCAACAGGGAAAAGATGACCCAG
ATCATGTTTGAAACCTTCAATGTCCCTGCCATGTACGTCGCCATTCAAGCTGTGCTCTCCCTCTATGCCT
CTGGCCGCACGACAGGCATCGTCCTGGATTCAGGTGATGGCGTCACCCACAATGTCCCCATCTATGAAGG
CTATGCCCTGCCCCATGCCATCATGCGCCTGGACTTGGCTGGCCGTGACCTCACGGACTACCTCATGAAG
ATCCTCACAGAGAGAGGCTATTCCTTTGTGACCACAGCTGAGAGAGAAATTGTGCGAGACATCAAGGAGA
AGCTGTGCTATGTGGCCCTGGATTTTGAGAATGAGATGGCCACAGCAGCTTCCTCTTCCTCCCTGGAGAA
GAGCTATGAGCTGCCAGATGGGCAGGTTATCACCATTGGCAATGAGCGCTTCTGCTGCCCTGAGACCCTC
TTCCAGCCTTCCTTTATTGGCATGGAGTCCGCTGGAATTCATGAGACAACCTACAATTCCATCATGAAGT
GTGACATTGACATCCGTAAGGACTTATATGCCAACAATGTCCTCTCTGGGGGCACCACCATGTACCCTGG
CATTGCTGACAGGATGCAGAAGGAGATCACAGCCCTGGCCCCCAGCACCATGAAGATCAAGATTATTGCT
CCCCCAGAGCGGAAGTACTCAGTCTGGATCGGGGGCTCTATCCTGGCCTCTCTCTCCACCTTCCAGCAGA
TGTGGATCAGCAAGCCTGAGTATGATGAGGCAGGGCCCTCCATTGTCCACAGGAAGTGCTTCTAGTGATC
CGGCTGCTAACAAAGCCCGAAAGGAAGCTGAGTTGGCTGCTGCCACCGCTGAGCAATAACTAGCATAACC
CCTTGGGGCCTCTAAACGGGTCTTGAGGGGTTTTTTGCTGAAAGGAGGAACTATATCCGGAGGAGACAAT
ACCGGAATCTAGATAATCAACCTCTGGATTACAAAATTTGTGAAAGATTGACTGGTATTCTTAACTATGT
TGCTCCTTTTACGCTATGTGGATACGCTGCTTTAATGCCTTTGTATCATGCTATTGCTTCCCGTATGGCT
TTCATTTTCTCCTCCTTGTATAAATCCTGGTTGCTGTCTCTTTATGAGGAGTTGTGGCCCGTTGTCAGGC
AACGTGGCGTGGTGTGCACTGTGTTTGCTGACGCAACCCCCACTGGTTGGGGCATTGCCACCACCTGTCA
GCTCCTTTCCGGGACTTTCGCTTTCCCCCTCCCTATTGCCACGGCGGAACTCATCGCCGCCTGCCTTGCC
CGCTGCTGGACAGGGGCTCGGCTGTTGGGCACTGACAATTCCGTGGTGTTGTCGGGGAAATCATCGTCCT
TTCCTTGGCTGCTCGCCTGTGTTGCCACCTGGATTCTGCGCGGGACGTCCTTCTGCTACGTCCCTTCGGC
CCTCAATCCAGCGGACCTTCCTTCCCGCGGCCTGCTGCCGGCTCTGCGGCCTCTTCCGCGTCTTCGCCTT
CGCCCTCAGACGAGTCGGATCTCCCTTTGGGCCGCCTCCCCGCATCAATTGTTGTTGTTAACTTGTTTAT
TGCAGCTTATAATGGTTACAAATAAAGCAATAGCATCACAAATTTCACAAATAAAGCATTTTTTTCACTG
CATTCTAGTTGTGGTTTGTCCAAACTCATCAATGTATCTTAACGCGTAAATTGTAAGCGTTAATATTTTG
TTAAAATTCGCGTTAAATTTTTGTTAAATCAGCTCATTTTTTAACCAATAGGCCGAAATCGGCAAAATCC
CTTATAAATCAAAAGAATAGACCGAGATAGGGT
[37 nt withheld, positions 3324-3360]
AAAGAACGTGGACTCCAACGTCAAAGG
[49 nt withheld, positions 3388-3436]
T
[91 nt withheld, positions 3438-3528]
G
[124 nt withheld, positions 3530-3653]
CAGGTGGCACTTTTCGGGGAAATGTGCGCGGAACCCCTATTTGTTTATTTTTCTAAATACATTCAAATAT
GTATCCGCTCATGAGACAATAACCCTGATAAATGCTTCAATAATATTGAAAAAGGAAGAGTCCTGAGGCG
GAAAGAACCAGCTGTGGAATGTGTGTCAGTTAGGGTGTGGAAAGTCCCCAGGCTCCCCAGCAGGCAGAAG
TATGCAAAGCATGCATCTCAATTAGTCAGCAACCAGGTGTGGAAAGTCCCCAGGCTCCCCAGCAGGCAGA
AGTATGCAAAGCATGCATCTCAATTAGTCAGCAACCATAGTCCCGCCCCTAACTCCGCCCATCCCGCCCC
TAACTCCGCCCAGTTCCGCCCATTCTCCGCCCCATGGCTGACTAATTTTTTTTATTTATGCAGAGGCCGA
GGCCGCCTCGGCCTCTGAGCTATTCCAGAAGTAGTGAGGAGGCTTTTTTGGAGGCCTAGGCTTTTGCAAA
GATCGATCAAGAGACAGGATGAGGATCGTTTCGCATGATTGAACAAGATGGATTGCACGCAGGTTCTCCG
GCCGCTTGGGTGGAGAGGCTATTCGGCTATGACTGGGCACAACAGACAATCGGCTGCTCTGATGCCGCCG
TGTTCCGGCTGTCAGCGCAGGGGCGCCCGGTTCTTTTTGTCAAGACCGACCTGTCCGGTGCCCTGAATGA
ACTGCAAGACGAGGCAGCGCGGCTATCGTGGCTGGCCACGACGGGCGTTCCTTGCGCAGCTGTGCTCGAC
GTTGTCACTGAAGCGGGAAGGGACTGGCTGCTATTGGGCGAAGTGCCGGGGCAGGATCTCCTGTCATCTC
ACCTTGCTCCTGCCGAGAAAGTATCCATCATGGCTGATGCAATGCGGCGGCTGCATACGCTTGATCCGGC
TACCTGCCCATTCGACCACCAAGCGAAACATCGCATCGAGCGAGCACGTACTCGGATGGAAGCCGGTCTT
GTCGATCAGGATGATCTGGACGAGGAGCATCAGGGGCTCGCGCCAGCCGAACTGTTCGCCAGGCTCAAGG
CGAGCATGCCCGACGGCGAGGATCTCGTCGTGACCCATGGCGATGCCTGCTTGCCGAATATCATGGTGGA
AAATGGCCGCTTTTCTGGATTCATCGACTGTGGCCGGCTGGGTGTGGCGGACCGCTATCAGGACATAGCG
TTGGCTACCCGTGATATTGCTGAGGAGCTTGGCGGCGAATGGGCTGACCGCTTCCTCGTGCTTTACGGTA
TCGCCGCTCCCGATTCGCAGCGCATCGCCTTCTATCGCCTTCTTGACGAGTTCTTCTGAGCGGGACTCTG
GGGTTCGAAATGACCGACCAAGCGACGCCCAACCTGCCATCACGAGATTTCGATTCCACCGCCGCCTTCT
ATGAAAGGTTGGGCTTCGGAATCGTTTTCCGGGACGCCGGCTGGATGATCCTCCAGCGCGGGGATCTCAT
GCTGGAGTTCTTCGCCCACCCTAGGGGGAGGCTAACTGAAACACGGAAGGAGACAATACCGGAAGGAACC
CGCGCTATGACGGCAATAAAAAGACAGAATAAAACGCACGGTGTTGGGTCGTTTGTTCATAAACGCGGGG
TTCGGTCCCAGGGCTGGCACTCTGTCGATACCCCACCGAGACCCCATTGGGGCCAATACGCCCGCGTTTC
TTCCTTTTCCCCACCCCACCCCCCAAGTTCGGGTGAAGGCCCAGGGCTCGCAGCCAACGTCGGGGCGGCA
GGCCCTGCCATAGCCTCAGGTTACTCATATATACTTTAGATTGATTTAAAACTTCATTTTTAATTTAAAA
GGATCTAGGTGAAGATCCTTTTTGATAATCTCATGACCAAAATCCCTTAACGTGAGTTTTCGTTCCACTG
AGCGTCAGACCCCGTAGAAAAGATCAAAGGATCTTCTTGAGATCCTTTTTTTCTGCGCGTAATCTGCTGC
TTGCAAACAAAAAAACCACCGCTACCAGCGGTGGTTTGTTTGCCGGATCAAGAGCTACCAACTCTTTTTC
CGAAGGTAACTGGCTTCAGCAGAGCGCAGATACCAAATACTGTTCTTCTAGTGTAGCCGTAGTTAGGCCA
CCACTTCAAGAACTCTGTAGCACCGCCTACATACCTCGCTC
